>Addgene plasmid #117739 | pLX311 ARHGAP30 | addgene full sequence | sequence record 234950 | Addgene NGS Result
GCAGGCAGAAGTATGCAAAGCATGCGTCTCAATTAGTCAGCAACCATAGTCCCGCCCCTAACTCCGCCCA
TCCCGCCCCTAACTCCGCCCAGTTCCGCCCATTCTCCGCCCCATGGCTGACTAATTTTTTTTATTTATGC
AGAGGCCGAGGCCGCCTCGGCCTCTGAGCTATTCCAGAAGTAGTGAGGAGGCTTTTTTGGAGGCCTAGGC
TTTTGCAAAAAGCTTTCTAGAGGTACCACCATGGCCAAGCCTTTGTCTCAAGAAGAATCCACCCTCATTG
AAAGAGCAACGGCTACAATCAACAGCATCCCCATCTCTGAAGACTACAGCGTCGCCAGCGCAGCTCTCTC
TAGCGACGGCCGCATCTTCACTGGTGTCAATGTATATCATTTTACTGGGGGACCTTGTGCAGAACTCGTG
GTGCTGGGCACTGCTGCTGCTGCGGCAGCTGGCAACCTGACTTGTATCGTCGCGATCGGAAATGAGAACA
GGGGCATCTTGAGCCCCTGCGGACGGTGCCGACAGGTGCTTCTCGATCTGCATCCTGGGATCAAAGCCAT
AGTGAAGGACAGTGATGGACAGCCGACGGCAGTTGGGATTCGTGAATTGCTGCCCTCTGGTTATGTGTGG
GAGGGCCTGCAGCTGCAGTAGTAAGGCGCGCCGTTAACGAATTCTAGATCTTGAGACAAATGGCAGTATT
CATCCACAATTTTAAAAGAAAAGGGGGGATTGGGGGGTACAGTGCAGGGGAAAGAATAGTAGACATAATA
GCAACAGACATACAAACTAAAGAATTACAAAAACAAATTACAAAAATTCAAAATTTTCGGGTTTATTACA
GGGACAGCAGAGATCCACTTTGGCGCCGGCTCGAGGCCTGCAGGTGCAAAGATGGATAAAGTTTTAAACA
GAGAGGAATCTTTGCAGCTAATGGACCTTCTAGGTCTTGAAAGGAGTGGGAATTGGCTCCGGTGCCCGTC
AGTGGGCAGAGCGCACATCGCCCACAGTCCCCGAGAAGTTGGGGGGAGGGGTCGGCAATTGAACCGGTGC
CTAGAGAAGGTGGCGCGGGGTAAACTGGGAAAGTGATGTCGTGTACTGGCTCCGCCTTTTTCCCGAGGGT
GGGGGAGAACCGTATATAAGTGCAGTAGTCGCCGTGAACGTTCTTTTTCGCAACGGGTTTGCCGCCAGAA
CACAGGTAAGTGCCGTGTGTGGTTCCCGCGGGCCTGGCCTCTTTACGGGTTATGGCCCTTGCGTGCCTTG
AATTACTTCCACCTGGCTGCAGTACGTGATTCTTGATCCCGAGCTTCGGGTTGGAAGTGGGTGGGAGAGT
TCGAGGCCTTGCGCTTAAGGAGCCCCTTCGCCTCGTGCTTGAGTTGAGGCCTGGCCTGGGCGCTGGGGCC
GCCGCGTGCGAATCTGGTGGCACCTTCGCGCCTGTCTCGCTGCTTTCGATAAGTCTCTAGCCATTTAAAA
TTTTTGATGACCTGCTGCGACGCTTTTTTTCTGGCAAGATAGTCTTGTAAATGCGGGCCAAGATCTGCAC
ACTGGTATTTCGGTTTTTGGGGCCGCGGGCGGCGACGGGGCCCGTGCGTCCCAGCGCACATGTTCGGCGA
GGCGGGGCCTGCGAGCGCGGCCACCGAGAATCGGACGGGGGTAGTCTCAAGCTGGCCGGCCTGCTCTGGT
GCCTGGCCTCGCGCCGCCGTGTATCGCCCCGCCCTGGGCGGCAAGGCTGGCCCGGTCGGCACCAGTTGCG
TGAGCGGAAAGATGGCCGCTTCCCGGCCCTGCTGCAGGGAGCTCAAAATGGAGGACGCGGCGCTCGGGAG
AGCGGGCGGGTGAGTCACCCACACAAAGGAAAAGGGCCTTTCCGTCCTCAGCCGTCGCTTCATGTGACTC
CACGGAGTACCGGGCGCCGTCCAGGCACCTCGATTAGTTCTCGAGCTTTTGGAGTACGTCGTCTTTAGGT
TGGGGGGAGGGGTTTTATGCGATGGAGTTTCCCCACACTGAGTGGGTGGAGACTGAAGTTAGGCCAGCTT
GGCACTTGATGTAATTCTCCTTGGAATTTGCCCTTTTTGAGTTTGGATCTTGGTTCATTCTCAAGCCTCA
GACAGTGGTTCAAAGTTTTTTTCTTCCATTTCAGGTGTCGTGAGGCTAGCATCGATTGATCAACAAGTTT
GTACAAAAAAGTTGGCACCATGAAGTCTCGGCAGAAAGGAAAGAAGAAGGGCAGCGCAAAGGAGCGGGTT
TTTGGGTGCGACTTGCAGGAGCACCTGCAGCACTCAGGCCAGGAGGTGCCCCAGGTGCTAAAGAGCTGTG
CAGAATTTGTGGAGGAGTATGGAGTGGTGGATGGGATCTACCGCCTCTCAGGGGTCTCCTCCAACATCCA
GAAGCTTCGGCAGGAATTTGAGTCAGAGCGGAAGCCAGACCTGCGTCGGGATGTTTACCTCCAAGACATT
CACTGCGTCTCCTCCCTGTGCAAGGCCTATTTCAGAGAACTGCCGGATCCCCTGCTCACTTACCGGCTCT
ATGACAAGTTTGCTGAGGCTGTAGGAGTGCAATTGGAACCTGAGCGCTTGGTCAAGATCCTAGAGGTGCT
TCGGGAACTCCCTGTCCCAAACTACAGGACCCTGGAGTTCCTCATGAGGCACTTGGTACACATGGCCTCA
TTCAGTGCCCAGACCAACATGCATGCTCGCAACCTGGCCATCGTGTGGGCTCCCAACCTGCTGAGGTCTA
AGGACATAGAGGCCTCAGGCTTCAATGGGACAGCGGCCTTCATGGAGGTGCGGGTACAATCCATCGTCGT
GGAGTTCATCCTCACACACGTGGACCAGCTCTTTGGGGGTGCTGCCCTCTCTGGTGGTGAGGTGGAGAGT
GGGTGGCGATCGCTTCCAGGGACCCGGGCATCAGGCAGCCCCGAGGACCTTATGCCCAGGCCACTGCCTT
ATCACCTGCCTAGCATACTGCAGGCTGGCGATGGACCCCCACAGATGCGGCCCTACCATACTATCATCGA
GATTGCAGAGCACAAGAGGAAGGGGTCTTTGAAGGTCAGGAAGTGGAGGTCTATCTTCAATTTAGGTCGC
TCTGGCCATGAGACTAAGCGTAAACTTCCACGGGGGGCTGAGGACAGGGAGGATAAATCCAACAAGGGGA
CACTGCGGCCAGCCAAAAGCATGGACTCACTGAGTGCTGCAGCTGGGGCCAGTGATGAGCCAGAGGGGCT
GGTGGGGCCCAGCAGCCCCCGGCCAAGCCCATTGCTGCCTGAGAGCTTGGAGAACGATTCTATAGAGGCA
GCAGAGGGTGAACAGGAGCCTGAGGCAGAAGCACTGGGTGGCACAAACTCTGAACCAGGCACACCACGAG
CTGGGCGGTCAGCCATCCGGGCTGGGGGCAGCAGCCGTGCAGAACGCTGTGCTGGTGTCCACATCTCAGA
CCCCTACAATGTCAACCTCCCGCTACACATCACCTCTATCCTCAGTGTGCCCCCGAACATCATCTCTAAC
GTTTCCTTGGCCAGGCTCACCCGTGGCCTTGAGTGCCCTGCTCTACAGCACCGGCCAAGCCCTGCCTCTG
GCCCTGGCCCTGGCCCTGGCCTTGGCCCTGGCCCCCCAGATGAAAAGTTGGAAGCAAGTCCAGCCTCAAG
TCCCCTGGCAGACTCAGGCCCAGACGACTTGGCTCCTGCCCTGGAGGACTCGCTGTCCCAGGAGGTGCAG
GACTCCTTCTCCTTCCTAGAGGACTCAAGCAGCTCAGAACCTGAGTGGGTGGGGGCAGAGGATGGGGAGG
TGGCCCAGGCAGAAGCAGCAGGAGCAGCCTTCTCCCCTGGGGAGGACGACCCTGGGATGGGCTACCTGGA
GGAGCTCCTGGGAGTTGGGCCTCAGGTGGAGGAGTTCTCTGTGGAGCCACCCCTGGATGACCTGTCTCTG
GATGAGGCACAGTTTGTCTTGGCCCCCAGCTGCTGTTCCCTGGACTCCGCTGGCCCCAGGCCTGAAGTTG
AGGAGGAAAATGGGGAGGAAGTTTTCCTGAGTGCCTATGATGACCTAAGTCCCCTTCTGGGACCTAAACC
CCCAATCTGGAAGGGTTCAGGGAGTCTGGAGGGAGAGGCAGCAGGATGTGGAAGGCAGGCTCTGGGACAG
GGTGGGGAAGAGCAGGCATGCTGGGAAGTTGGGGAGGACAAGCAGGCTGAGCCTGGAGGCAGGCTAGACA
TCAGGGAAGAGGCAGAGGGAAGTCCAGAGACCAAGGTGGAGGCTGGAAAGGCCAGTGAGGATAGAGGGGA
GGCTGGGGGAAGCCAAGAGACAAAAGTCAGATTGAGAGAAGGGAGTAGGGAAGAGACAGAGGCCAAGGAA
GAGAAGTCCAAAGGTCAGAAGAAGGCTGACAGTATGGAGGCTAAAGGTGTGGAGGAACCAGGAGGAGATG
AGTATACAGATGAGAAGGAAAAAGAAATTGAGAGAGAAGAGGATGAACAAAGAGAGGAAGCCCAGGTAGA
AGCTGGAAGGGACCTAGAGCAAGGGGCCCAGGAAGATCAAGTTGCTGAGGAGAAATGGGAAGTTGTACAG
AAACAAGAGGCTGAGGGAGTCAGAGAGGATGAGGACAAAGGACAGAGGGAGAAGGGGTACCATGAAGCAA
GAAAAGACCAAGGAGATGGTGAAGACAGCAGAAGCCCAGAAGCAGCAACTGAAGGAGGAGCAGGGGAGGT
CAGCAAGGAACGGGAGAGTGGGGATGGAGAGGCTGAGGGAGACCAGAGGGCTGGAGGGTACTATTTAGAA
GAGGACACCCTCTCTGAAGGTTCAGGTGTAGCGTCCCTGGAGGTTGACTGTGCCAAAGAGGGCAATCCTC
ACTCTTCTGAGATGGAAGAGGTAGCCCCACAGCCACCTCAGCCAGAGGAGATGGAGCCTGAGGGGCAGCC
CAGTCCAGACGGCTGTCTATGCCCCTGTTCTCTTGGCCTGGGTGGCGTGGGCATGCGTCTAGCTTCCACT
CTGGTTCAGGTCCAACAGGTCCGCTCTGTGCCTGTGGTGCCCCCCAAGCCACAGTTTGCCAAGATGCCCA
GTGCAATGTGTAGCAAGATTCATGTGGCACCTGCAAATCCATGCCCGAGGCCTGGCCGGCTTGATGGGAC
TCCTGGAGAAAGGGCTTGGGGGTCCCGAGCTTCTCGATCCTCTTGGAGGAATGGGGGTAGTCTTTCCTTT
GATGCTGCTGTGGCCCTAGCCCGGGACCGCCAAAGGACTGAGGCTCAAGGAGTTCGGCGAACCCAGACCT
GTACTGAGGGTGGGGATTACTGCCTCATCCCCAGAACCTCCCCTTGTAGCATGATCTCTGCCCATTCTCC
TCGGCCCCTTAGCTGCCTGGAGCTCCCATCTGAAGGTGCAGAAGGGTCTGGATCCCGGAGTCGTCTTAGT
CTGCCCCCCAGAGAACCCCAGGTTCCTGACCCCCTGTTGTCCTCTCAGCGCAGGTCATATGCATTTGAAA
CACAGGCTAACCCTGGGAAAGGTGAAGGACTGTGCCCAACTTTCTTGTACAAAGTGGTTGATATCGGTAA
GCCTATCCCTAACCCTCTCCTCGGTCTCGATTCTACGTAGTAATGAACTAGTACCGGTTAAGTCGACAAT
CAACGCGTTAAGTCGACAATCAACCTCTGGATTACAAAATTTGTGAAAGATTGACTGGTATTCTTAACTA
TGTTGCTCCTTTTACGCTATGTGGATACGCTGCTTTAATGCCTTTGTATCATGCTATTGCTTCCCGTATG
GCTTTCATTTTCTCCTCCTTGTATAAATCCTGGTTGCTGTCTCTTTATGAGGAGTTGTGGCCCGTTGTCA
GGCAACGTGGCGTGGTGTGCACTGTGTTTGCTGACGCAACCCCCACTGGTTGGGGCATTGCCACCACCTG
TCAGCTCCTTTCCGGGACTTTCGCTTTCCCCCTCCCTATTGCCACGGCGGAACTCATCGCCGCCTGCCTT
GCCCGCTGCTGGACAGGGGCTCGGCTGTTGGGCACTGACAATTCCGTGGTGTTGTCGGGGAAATCATCGT
CCTTTCCTTGGCTGCTCGCCTGTGTTGCCACCTGGATTCTGCGCGGGACGTCCTTCTGCTACGTCCCTTC
GGCCCTCAATCCAGCGGACCTTCCTTCCCGCGGCCTGCTGCCGGCTCTGCGGCCTCTTCCGCGTCTTCGC
CTTCGCCCTCAGACGAGTCGGATCTCCCTTTGGGCCGCCTCCCCGCGTCGACTTTAAGACCAATGACTTA
CAAGGCAGCTGTAGATCTTAGCCACTTTTTAAAAGAAAAGGGGGGACTGGAAGGGCTAATTCACTCCCAA
CGAAGACAAGATCTGCTTTTTGCTTGTACTGGGTCTCTCTGGTTAGACCAGATCTGAGCCTGGGAGCTCT
CTGGCTAACTAGGGAACCCACTGCTTAAGCCTCAATAAAGCTTGCCTTGAGTGCTTCAAGTAGTGTGTGC
CCGTCTGTTGTGTGACTCTGGTAACTAGAGATCCCTCAGACCCTTTTAGTCAGTGTGGAAAATCTCTAGC
AGTACGTATAGTAGTTCATGTCATCTTATTATTCAGTATTTATAACTTGCAAAGAAATGAATATCAGAGA
GTGAGAGGAACTTGTTTATTGCAGCTTATAATGGTTACAAATAAAGCAATAGCATCACAAATTTCACAAA
TAAAGCATTTTTTTCACTGCATTCTAGTTGTGGTTTGTCCAAACTCATCAATGTATCTTATCATGTCTGG
CTCTAGCTATCCCGCCCCTAACTCCGCCCATCCCGCCCCTAACTCCGCCCAGTTCCGCCCATTCTCCGCC
CCATGGCTGACTAATTTTTTTTATTTATGCAGAGGCCGAGGCCGCCTCGGCCTCTGAGCTATTCCAGAAG
TAGTGAGGAGGCTTTTTTGGAGGCCTAGGGACGTACCCAATTCGCCCTATAGTGAGTCGTATTACGCGCG
CTCACTGGCCGTCGTTTTACAACGTCGTGACTGGGAAAACCCTGGCGTTACCCAACTTAATCGCCTTGCA
GCACATCCCCCTTTCGCCAGCTGGCGTAATAGCGAAGAGGCCCGCACCGATCGCCCTTCCCAACAGTTGC
GCAGCCTGAATGGCGAATGGG
[124 nt withheld, positions 7092-7215]
C
[91 nt withheld, positions 7217-7307]
A
[49 nt withheld, positions 7309-7357]
CCTTTGACGTTGGAGTCCACGTTCTTT
[37 nt withheld, positions 7385-7421]
ACCCTATCTCGGTCTATTCTTTTGATTTATAAGGGATTTTGCCGATTTCGGCCTATTGGTTAAAAAATGA
GCTGATTTAACAAAAATTTAACGCGAATTTTAACAAAATATTAACGCTTACAATTTAGGTGGCACTTTTC
GGGGAAATGTGCGCGGAACCCCTATTTGTTTATTTTTCTAAATACATTCAAATATGTATCCGCTCATGAG
ACAATAACCCTGATAAATGCTTCAATAATATTGAAAAAGGAAGAGTATGAGTATTCAACATTTCCGTGTC
GCCCTTATTCCCTTTTTTGCGGCATTTTGCCTTCCTGTTTTTGCTCACCCAGAAACGCTGGTGAAAGTAA
AAGATGCTGAAGATCAGTTGGGTGCACGAGTGGGTTACATCGAACTGGATCTCAACAGCGGTAAGATCCT
TGAGAGTTTTCGCCCCGAAGAACGTTTTCCAATGATGAGCACTTTTAAAGTTCTGCTATGTGGCGCGGTA
TTATCCCGTATTGACGCCGGGCAAGAGCAACTCGGTCGCCGCATACACTATTCTCAGAATGACTTGGTTG
AGTACTCACCAGTCACAGAAAAGCATCTTACGGATGGCATGACAGTAAGAGAATTATGCAGTGCTGCCAT
AACCATGAGTGATAACACTGCGGCCAACTTACTTCTGACAACGATCGGAGGACCGAAGGAGCTAACCGCT
TTTTTGCACAACATGGGGGATCATGTAACTCGCCTTGATCGTTGGGAACCGGAGCTGAATGAAGCCATAC
CAAACGACGAGCGTGACACCACGATGCCTGTAGCAATGGCAACAACGTTGCGCAAACTATTAACTGGCGA
ACTACTTACTCTAGCTTCCCGGCAACAATTAATAGACTGGATGGAGGCGGATAAAGTTGCAGGACCACTT
CTGCGCTCGGCCCTTCCGGCTGGCTGGTTTATTGCTGATAAATCTGGAGCCGGTGAGCGTGGGTCTCGCG
GTATCATTGCAGCACTGGGGCCAGATGGTAAGCCCTCCCGTATCGTAGTTATCTACACGACGGGGAGTCA
GGCAACTATGGATGAACGAAATAGACAGATCGCTGAGATAGGTGCCTCACTGATTAAGCATTGGTAACTG
TCAGACCAAGTTTACTCATATATACTTTAGATTGATTTAAAACTTCATTTTTAATTTAAAAGGATCTAGG
TGAAGATCCTTTTTGATAATCTCATGACCAAAATCCCTTAACGTGAGTTTTCGTTCCACTGAGCGTCAGA
CCCCGTAGAAAAGATCAAAGGATCTTCTTGAGATCCTTTTTTTCTGCGCGTAATCTGCTGCTTGCAAACA
AAAAAACCACCGCTACCAGCGGTGGTTTGTTTGCCGGATCAAGAGCTACCAACTCTTTTTCCGAAGGTAA
CTGGCTTCAGCAGAGCGCAGATACCAAATACTGTTCTTCTAGTGTAGCCGTAGTTAGGCCACCACTTCAA
GAACTCTGTAGCACCGCCTACATACCTCGCTCTGCTAATCCTGTTACCAGTGGCTGCTGCCAGTGGCGAT
AAGTCGTGTCTTACCGGGTTGGACTCAAGACGATAGTTACCGGATAAGGCGCAGCGGTCGGGCTGAACGG
GGGGTTCGTGCACACAGCCCAGCTTGGAGCGAACGACCTACACCGAACTGAGATACCTACAGCGTGAGCT
ATGAGAAAGCGCCACGCTTCCCGAAGGGAGAAAGGCGGACAGGTATCCGGTAAGCGGCAGGGTCGGAACA
GGAGAGCGCACGAGGGAGCTTCCAGGGGGAAACGCCTGGTATCTTTATAGTCCTGTCGGGTTTCGCCACC
TCTGACTTGAGCGTCGATTTTTGTGATGCTCGTCAGGGGGGCGGAGCCTATGGAAAAACGCCAGCAACGC
GGCCTTTTTACGGTTCCTGGCCTTTTGCTGGCCTTTTGCTCACATGTTCTTTCCTGCGTTATCCCCTGAT
TCTGTGGATAACCGTATTACCGCCTTTGAGTGAGCTGATACCGCTCGCCGCAGCCGAACGACCGAGCGCA
GCGAGTCAGTGAGCGAGGAAGCGGAAGAGCGCCCAATACGCAAACCGCCTCTCCCCGCGCGTTGGCCGAT
TCATTAATGCAGCTGGCACGACAGGTTTCCCGACTGGAAAGCGGGCAGTGAGCGCAACGCAATTAATGTG
AGTTAGCTCACTCATTAGGCACCCCAGGCTTTACACTTTATGCTTCCGGCTCGTATGTTGTGTGGAATTG
TGAGCGGATAACAATTTCACACAGGAAACAGCTATGACCATGATTACGCCAAGCGCGCAATTAACCCTCA
CTAAAGGGAACAAAAGCTGGAGCTGCAAGCTTAATGTAGTCTTATGCAATACTCTTGTAGTCTTGCAACA
TGGTAACGATGAGTTAGCAACATGCCTTACAAGGAGAGAAAAAGCACCGTGCATGCCGATTGGTGGAAGT
AAGGTGGTACGATCGTGCCTTATTAGGAAGGCAACAGACGGGTCTGACATGGATTGGACGAACCACTGAA
TTGCCGCATTGCAGAGATATTGTATTTAAGTGCCTAGCTCGATACATAAACGGGTCTCTCTGGTTAGACC
AGATCTGAGCCTGGGAGCTCTCTGGCTAACTAGGGAACCCACTGCTTAAGCCTCAATAAAGCTTGCCTTG
AGTGCTTCAAGTAGTGTGTGCCCGTCTGTTGTGTGACTCTGGTAACTAGAGATCCCTCAGACCCTTTTAG
TCAGTGTGGAAAATCTCTAGCAGTGGCGCCCGAACAGGGACTTGAAAGCGAAAGGGAAACCAGAGGAGCT
CTCTCGACGCAGGACTCGGCTTGCTGAAGCGCGCACGGCAAGAGGCGAGGGGCGGCGACTGGTGAGTACG
CCAAAAATTTTGACTAGCGGAGGCTAGAAGGAGAGAGATGGGTGCGAGAGCGTCAGTATTAAGCGGGGGA
GAATTAGATCGCGATGGGAAAAAATTCGGTTAAGGCCAGGGGGAAAGAAAAAATATAAATTAAAACATAT
AGTATGGGCAAGCAGGGAGCTAGAACGATTCGCAGTTAATCCTGGCCTGTTAGAAACATCAGAAGGCTGT
AGACAAATACTGGGACAGCTACAACCATCCCTTCAGACAGGATCAGAAGAACTTAGATCATTATATAATA
CAGTAGCAACCCTCTATTGTGTGCATCAAAGGATAGAGATAAAAGACACCAAGGAAGCTTTAGACAAGAT
AGAGGAAGAGCAAAACAAAAGTAAGACCACCGCACAGCAAGCGGCCGCTGATCTTCAGACCTGGAGGAGG
AGATATGAGGGACAATTGGAGAAGTGAATTATATAAATATAAAGTAGTAAAAATTGAACCATTAGGAGTA
GCACCCACCAAGGCAAAGAGAAGAGTGGTGCAGAGAGAAAAAAGAGCAGTGGGAATAGGAGCTTTGTTCC
TTGGGTTCTTGGGAGCAGCAGGAAGCACTATGGGCGCAGCGTCAATGACGCTGACGGTACAGGCCAGACA
ATTATTGTCTGGTATAGTGCAGCAGCAGAACAATTTGCTGAGGGCTATTGAGGCGCAACAGCATCTGTTG
CAACTCACAGTCTGGGGCATCAAGCAGCTCCAGGCAAGAATCCTGGCTGTGGAAAGATACCTAAAGGATC
AACAGCTCCTGGGGATTTGGGGTTGCTCTGGAAAACTCATTTGCACCACTGCTGTGCCTTGGAATGCTAG
TTGGAGTAATAAATCTCTGGAACAGATTTGGAATCACACGACCTGGATGGAGTGGGACAGAGAAATTAAC
AATTACACAAGCTTAATACACTCCTTAATTGAAGAATCGCAAAACCAGCAAGAAAAGAATGAACAAGAAT
TATTGGAATTAGATAAATGGGCAAGTTTGTGGAATTGGTTTAACATAACAAATTGGCTGTGGTATATAAA
ATTATTCATAATGATAGTAGGAGGCTTGGTAGGTTTAAGAATAGTTTTTGCTGTACTTTCTATAGTGAAT
AGAGTTAGGCAGGGATATTCACCATTATCGTTTCAGACCCACCTCCCAACCCCGAGGGGACCCATGCATT
GCATCTCAATTAGTCAGCAACCAGGTGTGGAAAGTCCCCAGGCTCCCCA
Features (pLannotate 1.2.2; 33 found; start..end, strand, type, name):
     70..205     +  rep_origin     SV40 ori: SV40 origin of replication
    241..636     +  CDS            BSD: blasticidin S deaminase; Aspergillus terreus BSD; confers resistance to blasticidin
    710..827     +  misc_feature   cPPT/CTS: central polypurine tract and central termination sequence of HIV-1
    892..958     +  CDS            small t antigen (fragment): SV40 (simian virus 40) small t antigen
    965..2143    +  promoter       EF-1α promoter: strong constitutive promoter for human elongation factor EF-1α
   2164..2181    +  protein_bind   attB1 (fragment): mutant version of attB; core recombination site for the Gateway® BP reaction BP Clonase™
   2190..5492    +  CDS            ARHGAP30: RHG30_HUMAN - Experimental evidence at protein level: Swiss-Prot protein existence level 1. GTPase-activating protein (GAP) for RAC1 and RHOA, but not for CDC42. From Homo sapiens (Human).
   5495..5518    -  protein_bind   attB2: mutant version of attB; recombination site for the Gateway® BP reaction BP Clonase™
   5526..5567    +  CDS            V5 tag: epitope tag from simian virus 5
   5618..6206    +  misc_feature   WPRE: woodchuck hepatitis virus posttranscriptional regulatory element
   6257..6276    +  misc_feature   cPPT/CTS (fragment): central polypurine tract and central termination sequence of HIV-1
   6278..6511    +  LTR            3' LTR (ΔU3): self-inactivating 3' long terminal repeat (LTR) from HIV-1
   6589..6710    +  polyA_signal   SV40 poly(A) signal: SV40 polyadenylation signal
   6750..6885    +  rep_origin     SV40 ori: SV40 origin of replication
   6906..6924    -  promoter       T7 promoter: promoter for bacteriophage T7 RNA polymerase
   6932..7087    +  CDS            lacZα (fragment): LacZα fragment of β-galactosidase; lacZ fragment
   7092..7520    +  rep_origin     f1 ori (sequence partly withheld): f1 bacteriophage origin of replication; arrow indicates direction of (+) strand synthesis
   7573..7677    +  promoter       AmpR promoter: bla
   7678..8538    +  CDS            AmpR: β-lactamase; bla; confers resistance to ampicillin, carbenicillin, and related antibiotics
   8709..9297    +  rep_origin     ori: high-copy-number ColE1/pMB1/pBR322/pUC origin of replication
   9480..9572    +  CDS            lacI (fragment): lac repressor; lacI; The lac repressor binds to the lac operator to inhibit transcription in E. coli. This inhibition can be relieved by adding lactose or isopropyl-β-D-thiogalactopyranoside (IPTG).
   9585..9606    +  protein_bind   CAP binding site: CAP binding activates transcription in the presence of cAMP. E. coli catabolite activator protein
   9621..9651    +  promoter       lac promoter: promoter for the E. coli lac operon
   9655..9677    +  protein_bind   lac operator (fragment): The lac repressor binds to the lac operator to inhibit transcription in E. coli. This inhibition can be relieved by adding lactose or isopropyl-β-D-thiogalactopyranoside (IPTG). lac repressor encoded by lacI
   9720..9738    +  promoter       T3 promoter: promoter for bacteriophage T3 RNA polymerase
   9766..9992    +  promoter       RSV promoter: Rous sarcoma virus enhancer/promoter
   9993..10173   +  LTR            5' LTR (truncated): truncated 5' long terminal repeat (LTR) from HIV-1
  10220..10345   +  misc_feature   HIV-1 Ψ: packaging signal of human immunodeficiency virus type 1
  10329..10692   +  CDS            HIV-1 gag (fragment): gag protein from human immunodeficiency virus 1; gag
  10838..11071   +  misc_feature   RRE: The Rev response element (RRE) of HIV-1 allows for Rev-dependent mRNA export from the nucleus to the cytoplasm.
  11448..11474   +  CDS            Rev (fragment): human immunodeficiency virus 1 (HIV-1) Rev protein; rev; enhances nuclear export of unspliced and incompletely spliced viral mRNAs
  11481..11504   +  promoter       SV40 promoter (fragment): SV40 early promoter
  11505..46      +  promoter       SV40 promoter (fragment) (across the origin): SV40 enhancer and early promoter
