[The description below was written by a language model from this plasmid's Addgene catalogue record and pLannotate feature annotations shown in this document.]
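Description:
pLX311 ARHGAP30 is an 11.5 kb lentiviral open reading frame expression vector built on the Broad Institute pLX311 backbone, carrying the human ARHGAP30 coding sequence (about 3.3 kb), which encodes a GTPase-activating protein for RAC1 and RHOA. The ORF was introduced by Gateway cloning and sits between attB1 and attB2 recombination sites downstream of the strong constitutive EF-1α promoter. A V5 epitope tag supplied by the backbone lies just past attB2, giving a C-terminal fusion for detecting the protein, and a WPRE follows to enhance transcript stability and expression.

The viral framework is that of a third-generation, self-inactivating HIV-1 vector. An RSV promoter drives a truncated 5' LTR, followed by the Ψ packaging signal, a gag fragment, the Rev response element for nuclear export of the genomic RNA, and a cPPT/CTS. A ΔU3 3' LTR and an SV40 polyadenylation signal close the unit. Within the proviral region, upstream of the EF-1α cassette, an SV40 early promoter/origin drives the blasticidin S deaminase gene, allowing blasticidin selection of transduced mammalian cells. Packaging functions are not encoded and must be provided in trans.

In bacteria the plasmid is maintained by a high-copy ColE1/pUC-type origin with ampicillin resistance. An f1 origin, residual lac sequences, and T7 and T3 promoters are also present in the backbone. The construct is intended for stable or transient overexpression of V5-tagged ARHGAP30 in mammalian cells, and was deposited in connection with a study of urothelial carcinoma progression.
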