Addgene plasmid #117739: pLX311 ARHGAP30
Purpose: Open reading frame vector encoding ARHGAP30
Depositing lab: William Hahn. Depositing organization: Dana-Farber Cancer Institute. Publication: MCL1 and DEDD promote urothelial carcinoma progression. Hong AL, Guerriero JL, Doshi MB, Kynnap BD, Kim WJ, Schinzel AC, Modiste R, Schlauch AJ, Adam RM, Kwiatkowski DJ, Beroukhim R, Letai A, Rosenberg JE, Hahn WC. Mol Cancer Res. 2019 Feb 18. pii: 1541-7786.MCR-18-0963. doi: 10.1158/1541-7786.MCR-18-0963. PubMed 30777879.
Backbone
  Vector backbone: pLX311
  Backbone manufacturer: Broad Institute
  Total vector size (bp): 11530
  Vector type: Mammalian Expression, Lentiviral
  Selectable markers: Blasticidin
Growth in bacteria
  Bacterial resistance: Ampicillin, 100 μg/mL
  Growth temperature: 30°C
  Growth strain: NEB Stable
  Copy number: High Copy
Gene/Insert
  Gene/Insert name: ARHGAP30
  Species: H. sapiens (human)
  Insert size (bp): 3302
  Entrez Gene: ARHGAP30
  Promoter: EF1a
  Tag / fusion protein: V5 (C terminal on backbone)
  Cloning method: Gateway Cloning
  Sequencing primers: 5′ EF1a-F; 3′ WPRE-R
Terms and licenses: Academic/Nonprofit Terms; Industry Terms: Not Available to Industry
How to cite: pLX311 ARHGAP30 was a gift from William Hahn (Addgene plasmid # 117739 ; http://n2t.net/addgene:117739 ; RRID:Addgene_117739)
